Addgene plasmid #74288: pCAG-oG
Purpose: To express oG (optimized Glycoprotein) under CAG promoter
Depositing lab: Edward Callaway. Depositing organization: Salk Institute for Biological Studies. Publication: Improved Monosynaptic Neural Circuit Tracing Using Engineered Rabies Virus Glycoproteins. Kim EJ, Jacobs MW, Ito-Cole T, Callaway EM. Cell Rep. 2016 Apr 26;15(4):692-699. doi: 10.1016/j.celrep.2016.03.067. Epub 2016 Apr 14. PubMed 27149846.
Backbone
  Vector backbone: pCAG
  Backbone size w/o insert (bp): 4786
  Vector type: Mammalian Expression
Growth in bacteria
  Bacterial resistance: Ampicillin, 100 μg/mL
  Growth temperature: 37°C
  Growth strain: NEB Stable
  Copy number: Unknown
Gene/Insert
  Gene/Insert name: oG (alt name: optimized Glycoprotein)
  Species: glycoprotein for rabies virus SAD B19
  Insert size (bp): 1575
  Mutation: chimeric glycoprotein
  Promoter: CAG
  Cloning method: Restriction Enzyme; 5′ cloning site EcoRI (not destroyed); 3′ cloning site NotI (not destroyed)
  Sequencing primers: 5′ pCAG-F GCAACGTGCTGGTTATTGTG; 3′ Bglob-pA-R ttttggcagagggaaaaaga
Terms and licenses: Academic/Nonprofit Terms; Industry Terms: Not Available to Industry
How to cite: pCAG-oG was a gift from Edward Callaway (Addgene plasmid # 74288 ; http://n2t.net/addgene:74288 ; RRID:Addgene_74288)
