[The description below was written by a language model from this plasmid's Addgene catalogue record and pLannotate feature annotations shown in this document.]
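Description:
pCAG-oG is a mammalian expression plasmid of 6,361 bp, built on the pCAG backbone, that drives constitutive expression of oG, the "optimized Glycoprotein" for rabies virus. It is propagated in E. coli through a high-copy ColE1/pUC-type origin and selected with ampicillin via the β-lactamase gene and its native promoter. The backbone also carries leftover lac promoter/operator and lacI fragments, which appear to be cloning-vector remnants with no role in expression. A short SV40 region comprising an SV40 origin, a promoter fragment and a poly(A) signal is also present. The SV40 origin can support episomal replication in cells that supply large T antigen. No mammalian selection marker is annotated.

The expression cassette uses the composite CAG promoter: the CMV immediate-early enhancer, the chicken β-actin promoter and a chimeric chicken β-actin/rabbit β-globin intron, which together give strong, broadly active transcription in mammalian cells. The roughly 1.6 kb oG coding sequence sits between retained EcoRI and NotI sites and is annotated by similarity to the rabies virus G protein, which mediates receptor attachment and pH-dependent membrane fusion. The record describes it as a chimeric glycoprotein intended for the SAD B19 strain, but does not detail which parental sequences make up the chimera. Downstream lie a short β-globin exon fragment, most likely untranslated 3′ sequence, and the rabbit β-globin polyadenylation signal. No epitope tag or reporter is annotated.

The associated publication concerns improved monosynaptic neural circuit tracing with engineered rabies glycoproteins. This suggests the plasmid supplies glycoprotein in trans to complement glycoprotein-deleted rabies virus, although the stated purpose is simply oG expression under the CAG promoter.
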