Features (pLannotate 1.2.2; 17 found; start..end, strand, type, name):
      4..383     +  enhancer       CMV enhancer: human cytomegalovirus immediate early enhancer
    386..661     +  promoter       chicken β-actin promoter: No description available
    662..1670    +  intron         chimeric intron: chimera between introns from chicken β-actin and rabbit β-globin
   1725..3296    +  CDS            G (sequence partly withheld): GLYCO_RABVP - Experimental evidence at protein level: Swiss-Prot protein existence level 1. Attaches the virus to host cellular receptor, inducing endocytosis of the virion. In the endosome, the acidic pH induces conformational changes in the glycoprotein trimer, which trigger fusion between virus and cell membrane. There is convincing in vitro evidence that the muscular form of the nicotinic acetylcholine receptor (nAChR), the neuronal cell adhesion molecule (NCAM), and the p75 neurotrophin receptor (p75NTR) bind glycoprotein and thereby facilitate rabies virus entry into cells (By similarity
   3308..3379    +  CDS            HBB (fragment): HBB_PONPY - Experimental evidence at transcript level: Swiss-Prot protein existence level 2. Involved in oxygen transport from the lung to the various peripheral tissues. From Pongo pygmaeus (Bornean orangutan).
   3450..3505    +  polyA_signal   β-globin poly(A) signal: rabbit β-globin polyadenylation signal (Gil and Proudfoot, 1987)
   3888..3904    -  protein_bind   lac operator: The lac repressor binds to the lac operator to inhibit transcription in E. coli. This inhibition can be relieved by adding lactose or isopropyl-β-D-thiogalactopyranoside (IPTG). lac repressor encoded by lacI
   3912..3942    -  promoter       lac promoter: promoter for the E. coli lac operon
   3957..3978    -  protein_bind   CAP binding site: CAP binding activates transcription in the presence of cAMP. E. coli catabolite activator protein
   3991..4030    -  CDS            lacI (fragment): lac repressor; lacI; The lac repressor binds to the lac operator to inhibit transcription in E. coli. This inhibition can be relieved by adding lactose or isopropyl-β-D-thiogalactopyranoside (IPTG).
   4037..4059    +  promoter       SV40 promoter (fragment): SV40 enhancer and early promoter
   4083..4218    +  rep_origin     SV40 ori: SV40 origin of replication
   4238..4372    +  polyA_signal   SV40 poly(A) signal: SV40 polyadenylation signal
   4374..4428    -  CDS            lacI (fragment): lac repressor; lacI; The lac repressor binds to the lac operator to inhibit transcription in E. coli. This inhibition can be relieved by adding lactose or isopropyl-β-D-thiogalactopyranoside (IPTG).
   4611..5199    -  rep_origin     ori: high-copy-number ColE1/pMB1/pBR322/pUC origin of replication
   5370..6230    -  CDS            AmpR: β-lactamase; bla; confers resistance to ampicillin, carbenicillin, and related antibiotics
   6231..6335    -  promoter       AmpR promoter: bla
>Addgene plasmid #74288 | pCAG-oG | depositor full sequence | sequence record 139895 | pCAG-oG sequence 6361 bps
GTCGACATTGATTATTGACTAGTTATTAATAGTAATCAATTACGGGGTCATTAGTTCATAGCCCATATAT
GGAGTTCCGCGTTACATAACTTACGGTAAATGGCCCGCCTGGCTGACCGCCCAACGACCCCCGCCCATTG
ACGTCAATAATGACGTATGTTCCCATAGTAACGCCAATAGGGACTTTCCATTGACGTCAATGGGTGGACT
ATTTACGGTAAACTGCCCACTTGGCAGTACATCAAGTGTATCATATGCCAAGTACGCCCCCTATTGACGT
CAATGACGGTAAATGGCCCGCCTGGCATTATGCCCAGTACATGACCTTATGGGACTTTCCTACTTGGCAG
TACATCTACGTATTAGTCATCGCTATTACCATGGGTCGAGGTGAGCCCCACGTTCTGCTTCACTCTCCCC
ATCTCCCCCCCCTCCCCACCCCCAATTTTGTATTTATTTATTTTTTAATTATTTTGTGCAGCGATGGGGG
CGGGGGGGGGGGGGGCGCGCGCCAGGCGGGGCGGGGCGGGGCGAGGGGCGGGGCGGGGCGAGGCGGAGAG
GTGCGGCGGCAGCCAATCAGAGCGGCGCGCTCCGAAAGTTTCCTTTTATGGCGAGGCGGCGGCGGCGGCG
GCCCTATAAAAAGCGAAGCGCGCGGCGGGCGGGAGTCGCTGCGTTGCCTTCGCCCCGTGCCCCGCTCCGC
GCCGCCTCGCGCCGCCCGCCCCGGCTCTGACTGACCGCGTTACTCCCACAGGTGAGCGGGCGGGACGGCC
CTTCTCCTCCGGGCTGTAATTAGCGCTTGGTTTAATGACGGCTCGTTTCTTTTCTGTGGCTGCGTGAAAG
CCTTAAAGGGCTCCGGGAGGGCCCTTTGTGCGGGGGGGAGCGGCTCGGGGGGTGCGTGCGTGTGTGTGTG
CGTGGGGAGCGCCGCGTGCGGCCCGCGCTGCCCGGCGGCTGTGAGCGCTGCGGGCGCGGCGCGGGGCTTT
GTGCGCTCCGCGTGTGCGCGAGGGGAGCGCGGCCGGGGGCGGTGCCCCGCGGTGCGGGGGGGCTGCGAGG
GGAACAAAGGCTGCGTGCGGGGTGTGTGCGTGGGGGGGTGAGCAGGGGGTGTGGGCGCGGCGGTCGGGCT
GTAACCCCCCCCTGCACCCCCCTCCCCGAGTTGCTGAGCACGGCCCGGCTTCGGGTGCGGGGCTCCGTGC
GGGGCGTGGCGCGGGGCTCGCCGTGCCGGGCGGGGGGTGGCGGCAGGTGGGGGTGCCGGGCGGGGCGGGG
CCGCCTCGGGCCGGGGAGGGCTCGGGGGAGGGGCGCGGCGGCCCCGGAGCGCCGGCGGCTGTCGAGGCGC
GGCGAGCCGCAGCCATTGCCTTTTATGGTAATCGTGCGAGAGGGCGCAGGGACTTCCTTTGTCCCAAATC
TGGCGGAGCCGAAATCTGGGAGGCGCCGCCGCACCCCCTCTAGCGGGCGCGGGCGAAGCGGTGCGGCGCC
GGCAGGAAGGAAATGGGCGGGGAGGGCCTTCGTGCGTCGCCGCGCCGCCGTCCCCTTCTCCATCTCCAGC
CTCGGGGCTGCCGCAGGGGGACGGCTGCCTTCGGGGGGGACGGGGCAGGGCGGGGTTCGGCTTCTGGCGT
GTGACCGGCGGCTCTAGAGCCTCTGCTAACCATGTTCATGCCTTCTTCTTTTTCCTACAGCTCCTGGGCA
ACGTGCTGGTTATTGTGCTGTCTCATCATTTTGGCAAAGAATTCATGGTCCCACAGGCTCTCCTCTTCGT
CCCTCTGCTCGTCTTCCCACTCTGCTTTGGT
[1197 nt withheld, positions 1782-2978]
GCAGACCCAAGCACAGTGTTCAAAAACGGCGACGAGGCCGAAGATTTTGTGGAGGTCCACCTGCCCGACG
TGCACGAACGGATCAGTGGCGTCGATCTCGGACTGCCTAATTGGGGCAAGTACGTGCTGCTCTCCGCTGG
AGCACTGACTGCTCTCATGCTGATCATTTTCCTGATGACCTGCTGGCGACGAGTGAACCGCTCCGAGCCA
ACTCAGCACAATCTGAGGGGGACCGGTAGAGAAGTGTCTGTCACACCCCAGAGCGGTAAAATCATCAGCA
GTTGGGAAAGTCATAAATCTGGGGGCGAGACACGGCTCTAAGCGGCCGCACTCCTCAGGTGCAGGCTGCC
TATCAGAAGGTGGTGGCTGGTGTGGCCAATGCCCTGGCTCACAAATACCACTGAGATCTTTTTCCCTCTG
CCAAAAATTATGGGGACATCATGAAGCCCCTTGAGCATCTGACTTCTGGCTAATAAAGGAAATTTATTTT
CATTGCAATAGTGTGTTGGAATTTTTTGTGTCTCTCACTCGGAAGGACATATGGGAGGGCAAATCATTTA
AAACATCAGAATGAGTATTTGGTTTAGAGTTTGGCAACATATGCCATATGCTGGCTGCCATGAACAAAGG
TGGCTATAAAGAGGTCATCAGTATATGAAACAGCCCCCTGCTGTCCATTCCTTATTCCATAGAAAAGCCT
TGACTTGAGGTTAGATTTTTTTTATATTTTGTTTTGTGTTATTTTTTTCTTTAACATCCCTAAAATTTTC
CTTACATGTTTTACTAGCCAGATTTTTCCTCCTCTCCTGACTACTCCCAGTCATAGCTGTCCCTCTTCTC
TTATGAAGATCCCTCGACCTGCAGCCCAAGCTTGGCGTAATCATGGTCATAGCTGTTTCCTGTGTGAAAT
TGTTATCCGCTCACAATTCCACACAACATACGAGCCGGAAGCATAAAGTGTAAAGCCTGGGGTGCCTAAT
GAGTGAGCTAACTCACATTAATTGCGTTGCGCTCACTGCCCGCTTTCCAGTCGGGAAACCTGTCGTGCCA
GCGGATCCGCATCTCAATTAGTCAGCAACCATAGTCCCGCCCCTAACTCCGCCCATCCCGCCCCTAACTC
CGCCCAGTTCCGCCCATTCTCCGCCCCATGGCTGACTAATTTTTTTTATTTATGCAGAGGCCGAGGCCGC
CTCGGCCTCTGAGCTATTCCAGAAGTAGTGAGGAGGCTTTTTTGGAGGCCTAGGCTTTTGCAAAAAGCTA
ACTTGTTTATTGCAGCTTATAATGGTTACAAATAAAGCAATAGCATCACAAATTTCACAAATAAAGCATT
TTTTTCACTGCATTCTAGTTGTGGTTTGTCCAAACTCATCAATGTATCTTATCATGTCTGGATCCGCTGC
ATTAATGAATCGGCCAACGCGCGGGGAGAGGCGGTTTGCGTATTGGGCGCTCTTCCGCTTCCTCGCTCAC
TGACTCGCTGCGCTCGGTCGTTCGGCTGCGGCGAGCGGTATCAGCTCACTCAAAGGCGGTAATACGGTTA
TCCACAGAATCAGGGGATAACGCAGGAAAGAACATGTGAGCAAAAGGCCAGCAAAAGGCCAGGAACCGTA
AAAAGGCCGCGTTGCTGGCGTTTTTCCATAGGCTCCGCCCCCCTGACGAGCATCACAAAAATCGACGCTC
AAGTCAGAGGTGGCGAAACCCGACAGGACTATAAAGATACCAGGCGTTTCCCCCTGGAAGCTCCCTCGTG
CGCTCTCCTGTTCCGACCCTGCCGCTTACCGGATACCTGTCCGCCTTTCTCCCTTCGGGAAGCGTGGCGC
TTTCTCAATGCTCACGCTGTAGGTATCTCAGTTCGGTGTAGGTCGTTCGCTCCAAGCTGGGCTGTGTGCA
CGAACCCCCCGTTCAGCCCGACCGCTGCGCCTTATCCGGTAACTATCGTCTTGAGTCCAACCCGGTAAGA
CACGACTTATCGCCACTGGCAGCAGCCACTGGTAACAGGATTAGCAGAGCGAGGTATGTAGGCGGTGCTA
CAGAGTTCTTGAAGTGGTGGCCTAACTACGGCTACACTAGAAGGACAGTATTTGGTATCTGCGCTCTGCT
GAAGCCAGTTACCTTCGGAAAAAGAGTTGGTAGCTCTTGATCCGGCAAACAAACCACCGCTGGTAGCGGT
GGTTTTTTTGTTTGCAAGCAGCAGATTACGCGCAGAAAAAAAGGATCTCAAGAAGATCCTTTGATCTTTT
CTACGGGGTCTGACGCTCAGTGGAACGAAAACTCACGTTAAGGGATTTTGGTCATGAGATTATCAAAAAG
GATCTTCACCTAGATCCTTTTAAATTAAAAATGAAGTTTTAAATCAATCTAAAGTATATATGAGTAAACT
TGGTCTGACAGTTACCAATGCTTAATCAGTGAGGCACCTATCTCAGCGATCTGTCTATTTCGTTCATCCA
TAGTTGCCTGACTCCCCGTCGTGTAGATAACTACGATACGGGAGGGCTTACCATCTGGCCCCAGTGCTGC
AATGATACCGCGAGACCCACGCTCACCGGCTCCAGATTTATCAGCAATAAACCAGCCAGCCGGAAGGGCC
GAGCGCAGAAGTGGTCCTGCAACTTTATCCGCCTCCATCCAGTCTATTAATTGTTGCCGGGAAGCTAGAG
TAAGTAGTTCGCCAGTTAATAGTTTGCGCAACGTTGTTGCCATTGCTACAGGCATCGTGGTGTCACGCTC
GTCGTTTGGTATGGCTTCATTCAGCTCCGGTTCCCAACGATCAAGGCGAGTTACATGATCCCCCATGTTG
TGCAAAAAAGCGGTTAGCTCCTTCGGTCCTCCGATCGTTGTCAGAAGTAAGTTGGCCGCAGTGTTATCAC
TCATGGTTATGGCAGCACTGCATAATTCTCTTACTGTCATGCCATCCGTAAGATGCTTTTCTGTGACTGG
TGAGTACTCAACCAAGTCATTCTGAGAATAGTGTATGCGGCGACCGAGTTGCTCTTGCCCGGCGTCAATA
CGGGATAATACCGCGCCACATAGCAGAACTTTAAAAGTGCTCATCATTGGAAAACGTTCTTCGGGGCGAA
AACTCTCAAGGATCTTACCGCTGTTGAGATCCAGTTCGATGTAACCCACTCGTGCACCCAACTGATCTTC
AGCATCTTTTACTTTCACCAGCGTTTCTGGGTGAGCAAAAACAGGAAGGCAAAATGCCGCAAAAAAGGGA
ATAAGGGCGACACGGAAATGTTGAATACTCATACTCTTCCTTTTTCAATATTATTGAAGCATTTATCAGG
GTTATTGTCTCATGAGCGGATACATATTTGAATGTATTTAGAAAAATAAACAAATAGGGGTTCCGCGCAC
ATTTCCCCGAAAAGTGCCACCTG
