>Addgene plasmid #74288 | pCAG-oG | addgene partial sequence | sequence record 141254 | pCAG-F 5'-GCAACGTGCTGGTTATTGTG-3'
CCACAGGCTCTCCTCTTCGTCCCTCTGCTCGTCTTCCCACTCTGCTTTGGT
[817 nt withheld, positions 52-868]
