>Addgene plasmid #74288 | pCAG-oG | addgene partial sequence | sequence record 141256 | Bglob-pA-R 5'-ttttggcagagggaaaaaga-3'
GGCCACACCAGCCACCACCTTCTGATAGGCAGCCTGCACCTGAGGAGTGCGGCCGCTTAGAGCCGTGTCT
CGCCCCCAGATTTATGACTTTCCCAACTGCTGATGATTTTACCGCTCTGGGGTGTGACAGACACTTCTCT
ACCGGTCCCCCTCAGATTGTGCTGAGTTGGCTCGGAGCGGTTCACTCGTCGCCAGCAGGTCATCAGGAAA
ATGATCAGCATGAGAGCAGTCAGTGCTCCAGCGGAGAGCAGCACGTACTTGCCCCAATTAGGCAGTCCGA
GATCGACGCCACTGATCCGTTCGTGCACGTCGGGCAGGTGGACCTCCACAAAATCTTCGGCCTCGTCGCC
GTTTTTGAACACTGTGCTTGGGTCTGC
[492 nt withheld, positions 378-869]
